>Addgene plasmid #233237 | Vinculin-Clover-CC-S1-mRuby2 | addgene full sequence | sequence record 479053 | Addgene NGS Result
GACGGATCGGGAGATCTCCCGATCCCCTATGGTGCACTCTCAGTACAATCTGCTCTGATGCCGCATAGTT
AAGCCAGTATCTGCTCCCTGCTTGTGTGTTGGAGGTCGCTGAGTAGTGCGCGAGCAAAATTTAAGCTACA
ACAAGGCAAGGCTTGACCGACAATTGCATGAAGAATCTGCTTAGGGTTAGGCGTTTTGCGCTGCTTCGCG
ATGTACGGGCCAGATATACGCGTTGACATTGATTATTGACTAGTTATTAATAGTAATCAATTACGGGGTC
ATTAGTTCATAGCCCATATATGGAGTTCCGCGTTACATAACTTACGGTAAATGGCCCGCCTGGCTGACCG
CCCAACGACCCCCGCCCATTGACGTCAATAATGACGTATGTTCCCATAGTAACGCCAATAGGGACTTTCC
ATTGACGTCAATGGGTGGAGTATTTACGGTAAACTGCCCACTTGGCAGTACATCAAGTGTATCATATGCC
AAGTACGCCCCCTATTGACGTCAATGACGGTAAATGGCCCGCCTGGCATTATGCCCAGTACATGACCTTA
TGGGACTTTCCTACTTGGCAGTACATCTACGTATTAGTCATCGCTATTACCATGGTGATGCGGTTTTGGC
AGTACATCAATGGGCGTGGATAGCGGTTTGACTCACGGGGATTTCCAAGTCTCCACCCCATTGACGTCAA
TGGGAGTTTGTTTTGGCACCAAAATCAACGGGACTTTCCAAAATGTCGTAACAACTCCGCCCCATTGACG
CAAATGGGCGGTAGGCGTGTACGGTGGGAGGTCTATATAAGCAGAGCTCTCTGGCTAACTAGAGAACCCA
CTGCTTACTGGCTTATCGAAATTAATACGACTCACTATAGGGAGACCCAAGCTGGCTAGCGTTTAAACTT
AAGCTTGCCATGCCCGTCTTCCACACGCGCACCATCGAGAGCATCTTGGAGCCCGTGGCTCAGCAGATCT
CCCACCTGGTCATCATGCACGAGGAGGGGGAGGTAGACGGCAAGGCCATCCCGGACCTCACCGCCCCCGT
GTCGGCCGTGCAGGCCGCTGTCAGCAACCTGGTGCGGGTTGGAAAAGAAACTGTGCAGACAACAGAAGAC
CAGATCTTGAAAAGGGATATGCCACCAGCATTCATCAAAGTAGAGAATGCCTGCACCAAGCTCGTTCGAG
CAGCCCAGATGCTGCAAGCAGATCCTTATTCAGTACCAGCTCGTGACTACCTAATTGATGGATCAAGAGG
CATCCTTTCTGGAACATCAGACTTACTTCTGACATTTGATGAAGCGGAGGTCCGTAAAATCATCCGTGTC
TGCAAAGGAATATTGGAATATCTGACTGTGGCAGAAGTAGTAGAGACTATGGAGGATTTGGTGACATATA
CAAAGAATCTAGGGCCAGGAATGACAAAGATGGCGAAAATGATCGATGAGAGACAACAGGAATTAACTCA
TCAGGAACATAGGGTTATGCTGGTGAACTCCATGAATACTGTGAAGGAGCTATTGCCTGTACTTATTTCA
GCTATGAAGATCTTTGTAACCACAAAAAACACTAAAAGCCAGGGAATAGAAGAGGCCTTGAAAAATCGCA
ATTTCACAGTAGAGAAAATGAGTGCTGAGATAAATGAAATAATCCGTGTATTACAACTCACTTCCTGGGA
TGAAGATGCCTGGGCCAGCAAGGACACTGAAGCCATGAAAAGAGCTTTAGCCCTAATAGATTCAAAGATG
AACCAGGCAAAAGGCTGGCTGAGAGATCCAAACGCACCTCCAGGGGATGCTGGTGAGCAAGCAATAAGGC
AGATCCTTGATGAAGCTGGAAAAGCAGGAGAATTGTGTGCAGGCAAAGAACGCAGGGAGATTCTGGGAAC
ATGCAAAACTTTGGGCCAAATGACTGATCAACTTGCTGATCTCCGAGCTAGAGGACAGGGTGCTACACCG
ATGGCAATGCAGAAGGCACAGCAGGTGTCACAAGGCCTGGATTTGCTCACTGCAAAAGTGGAGAATGCAG
CCCGGAAATTGGAGGCCATGACAAACTCTAAGCAGGCTATTGCAAAGAAGATTGATGCTGCTCAGAACTG
GCTTGCGGATCCCAACGGCGGAAGTGAAGGAGAAGAACACATTCGAGGAATTATGTCTGAAGCAAGGAAA
GTTGCAGAATTGTGTGAGGAGCCTAAAGAAAGAGATGATATCCTTCGCTCCTTGGGGGAAATCTCTGCTC
TGACAGCTAAGCTGTCAGATCTGCGACGACATGGGAAAGGCGACTCTCCTGAGGCCCGTGCATTGGCCAA
GCAAATAGCTACATCACTTCAGAACTTACAGTCCAAAACAAACAGAGCTGTAGCAAATACTAGGCCAGTT
AAAGCTGCTGTCCATTTGGAGGGCAAGATTGAGCAAGCCCAGAGGTGGATAGATAATCCTACAGTTGATG
ATCGGGGAGTAGGCCAGGCAGCAATTCGGGGTTTGGTTGCAGAAGGTCGTCGTCTAGCCAATGTCATGAT
GGGACCTTATCGTCAGGACCTGCTTGCCAAATGTGACCGTGTAGACCAGCTGGCTGCTCAGCTTGCTGAC
CTTGCAGCAAGAGGGGAAGGAGAGTCTCCTCAGGCTAGGGCAATTGCTGCTCAGCTTCAGGACTCCCTGA
AGGATCTCAAAGCACGGATGCAAGAAGCAATGACCCAGGAGGTGTCTGATGTTTTCAGTGACACTACAAC
CCCTATTAAGTTGTTAGCAGTAGCAGCCACTGCTCCTTCTGATACTCCCAATAGAGAAGAGGTGTTTGAA
GAAAGAGCAGCAAATTTTGAAAACCATGCTGCTAGACTGGGAGCAACAGCAGAAAAAGCAGCTGCAGTTG
GAACTGCTAATAAAACTACTGTGGAAGGCATTCAGGCAACAGTCAAATCTGCAAGGGAGCTTACACCACA
GGTAGTATCGGCTGCTCGAATCCTCCTGAGAAATCCTGGAAATCAAGCTGCTTATGAGCATTTTGAGACA
ATGAAAAACCAATGGATTGATAATGTAGAAAAGATGACAGGGCTGGTGGATGAGGCCATCGATACCAAGT
CTCTGTTGGATGCATCAGAAGAGGCTATTAAGAAGGATCTTGATAAATGTAAAGTTGCAATGGCCAATAT
GCAACCTCAGATGCTGGTAGCTGGAGCCACCAGCATTGCTAGACGAGCGAACCGCATCCTGCTTGTGGCA
AAACGGGAGGTTGAAAATTCAGAAGACCCTAAATTCAGGGAGGCTGTTAAAGCAGCTTCTGATGAGCTGA
GCAAAACCATATCACCGATGGTAATGGATGCTAAAGCTGTAGCAGGAAATATCTCTGATCCTGGTTTGCA
GAAGAGTTTCTTGGATTCTGGATACAGGATTCTGGGAGCTGTGGCCAAAGTCAGAGAAGCCTTTCAGCCT
CAGGAGCCAGACTTTCCCCCTCCTCCTCCTGACCTAGAGCATCTCCATCTGACTGATGAGCTTGCTCCTC
CAAAACCACCACTTCCAGAAGGTGAGGTTCCCCCACCCAGACCACCACCCCCTGAAGAAAAAGATGAGGT
CGAGATGATGGTGAGCAAGGGCGAGGAGCTGTTCACCGGGGTGGTGCCCATCCTGGTCGAGCTGGACGGC
GACGTAAACGGCCACAAGTTCAGCGTCCGCGGCGAGGGCGAGGGCGATGCCACCAACGGCAAGCTGACCC
TGAAGTTCATCTGCACCACCGGCAAGCTGCCCGTGCCCTGGCCCACCCTCGTGACCACCTTCGGCTACGG
CGTGGCCTGCTTCAGCCGCTACCCCGACCACATGAAGCAGCACGACTTCTTCAAGTCCGCCATGCCCGAA
GGCTACGTCCAGGAGCGCACCATCTCTTTCAAGGACGACGGTACCTACAAGACCCGCGCCGAGGTGAAGT
TCGAGGGCGACACCCTGGTGAACCGCATCGAGCTGAAGGGCATCGACTTCAAGGAGGACGGCAACATCCT
GGGGCACAAGCTGGAGTACAACTTCAACAGCCACAACGTCTATATCACGGCCGACAAGCAGAAGAACGGC
ATCAAGGCTAACTTCAAGATCCGCCACAACGTTGAGGACGGCAGCGTGCAGCTCGCCGACCACTACCAGC
AGAACACCCCCATCGGCGACGGCCCCGTGCTGCTGCCCGACAACCACTACCTGAGCCATCAGTCCGCCCT
GAGCAAAGACCCCAACGAGAAGCGCGATCACATGGTCCTGCTGGAGTTCGTGACCGCCGCCGGGTCCGGA
GGTGGATCTGCACAACTTGAAAAAGAGCTCCAGGCATTGGAAAAAGAGAATGCCCAACTTGAATGGGAGC
TGCAAGCCTTGGAGAAAGAGTCCGCCCAAGGAGGCAGCGGGGGTAGTCAGGCAAGTAAGAAAAAGTTGGC
ACAGTTGAAATGGAAACTCCAGGCCAATAAGAAGAAATTGGCCCAACTTAAGAAGAAACTTCAGGCTGGA
GGAAGCACCGGTAAAGGTGAAGAATTAATCAAGGAAAATATGCGTATGAAGGTGGTCATGGAAGGTTCGG
TCAACGGCCACCAATTCAAATGCACAGGTGAAGGAGAAGGCAATCCGTACATGGGAACTCAAACCATGAG
GATCAAAGTCATCGAGGGAGGACCCCTGCCATTTGCCTTTGACATTCTTGCCACGTCGTTCATGTATGGC
AGCCGTACTTTTATCAAGTACCCGAAAGGCATTCCTGATTTCTTTAAACAGTCCTTTCCTGAGGGTTTTA
CTTGGGAAAGAGTTACGAGATACGAAGATGGTGGAGTCGTCACCGTCATGCAGGACACCAGCCTTGAGGA
TGGCTGTCTCGTTTACCACGTCCAAGTCAGAGGGGTAAACTTTCCCTCCAATGGTCCCGTGATGCAGAAG
AAGACCAAGGGTTGGGAGCCTAATACAGAGATGATGTATCCAGCAGATGGTGGTCTGAGGGGATACACTC
ATATGGCACTGAAAGTTGATGGTGGTGGCCATCTGTCTTGCTCTTTCGTAACAACTTACAGGTCAAAAAA
GACCGTCGGGAACATCAAGATGCCCGGTATCCATGCCGTTGATCACCGCCTGGAAAGGTTAGAGGAAAGT
GACAATGAAATGTTCGTAGTACAACGCGAACACGCAGTTGCCAAGTTCGCCGGGCTTGGTGGTGGGATGG
ACGAGCTGTACAAGGCGGCCGCGGAGTTCCCAGAGCAGAAAGCAGGAGAAGCTATTAATCAGCCCATGAT
GATGGCTGCTAGGCAGTTGCATGACGAGGCTCGGAAATGGTCTAGCAAGGGTAACGACATCATTGCTGCT
GCTAAACGAATGGCGCTGCTCATGGCTGAGATGTCACGCCTGGTGCGAGGAGGCAGCGGAAACAAGCGTG
CCCTCATCCAGTGTGCAAAAGATATTGCTAAGGCATCGGATGAAGTCACTCGATTGGCCAAAGAGGTGGC
CAAGCAATGTACTGATAAACGCATTAGAACAAACCTCTTACAGGTCTGTGAGCGAATCCCAACCATCAGC
ACGCAGCTCAAAATTCTTTCCACAGTGAAAGCTACCATGCTGGGCAGGACTAACATCAGCGATGAAGAAT
CAGAACAGGCAACTGAGATGTTGGTTCATAACGCCCAGAACCTCATGCAGTCTGTGAAGGAAACTGTGAG
AGAAGCTGAAGCAGCATCCATTAAGATAAGAACAGATGCCGGATTCACTCTGCGCTGGGTCAGAAAGACC
CCATGGTATCAGTAAGAATTCTGCAGATATCCAGCACAGTGGCGGCCGCTCGAGTCTAGAGGGCCCGTTT
AAACCCGCTGATCAGCCTCGACTGTGCCTTCTAGTTGCCAGCCATCTGTTGTTTGCCCCTCCCCCGTGCC
TTCCTTGACCCTGGAAGGTGCCACTCCCACTGTCCTTTCCTAATAAAATGAGGAAATTGCATCGCATTGT
CTGAGTAGGTGTCATTCTATTCTGGGGGGTGGGGTGGGGCAGGACAGCAAGGGGGAGGATTGGGAAGACA
ATAGCAGGCATGCTGGGGATGCGGTGGGCTCTATGGCTTCTGAGGCGGAAAGAACCAGCTGGGGCTCTAG
GGGGTATCCCC
[124 nt withheld, positions 6102-6225]
C
[91 nt withheld, positions 6227-6317]
A
[49 nt withheld, positions 6319-6367]
CCTTTGACGTTGGAGTCCACGTTCTTT
[37 nt withheld, positions 6395-6431]
ACCCTATCTCGGTCTATTCTTTTGATTTATAAGGGATTTTGCCGATTTCGGCCTATTGGTTAAAAAATGA
GCTGATTTAACAAAAATTTAACGCGAATTAATTCTGTGGAATGTGTGTCAGTTAGGGTGTGGAAAGTCCC
CAGGCTCCCCAGCAGGCAGAAGTATGCAAAGCATGCATCTCAATTAGTCAGCAACCAGGTGTGGAAAGTC
CCCAGGCTCCCCAGCAGGCAGAAGTATGCAAAGCATGCATCTCAATTAGTCAGCAACCATAGTCCCGCCC
CTAACTCCGCCCATCCCGCCCCTAACTCCGCCCAGTTCCGCCCATTCTCCGCCCCATGGCTGACTAATTT
TTTTTATTTATGCAGAGGCCGAGGCCGCCTCTGCCTCTGAGCTATTCCAGAAGTAGTGAGGAGGCTTTTT
TGGAGGCCTAGGCTTTTGCAAAAAGCTCCCGGGAGCTTGTATATCCATTTTCGGATCTGATCAAGAGACA
GGATGAGGATCGTTTCGCATGATTGAACAAGATGGATTGCACGCAGGTTCTCCGGCCGCTTGGGTGGAGA
GGCTATTCGGCTATGACTGGGCACAACAGACAATCGGCTGCTCTGATGCCGCCGTGTTCCGGCTGTCAGC
GCAGGGGCGCCCGGTTCTTTTTGTCAAGACCGACCTGTCCGGTGCCCTGAATGAACTGCAGGACGAGGCA
GCGCGGCTATCGTGGCTGGCCACGACGGGCGTTCCTTGCGCAGCTGTGCTCGACGTTGTCACTGAAGCGG
GAAGGGACTGGCTGCTATTGGGCGAAGTGCCGGGGCAGGATCTCCTGTCATCTCACCTTGCTCCTGCCGA
GAAAGTATCCATCATGGCTGATGCAATGCGGCGGCTGCATACGCTTGATCCGGCTACCTGCCCATTCGAC
CACCAAGCGAAACATCGCATCGAGCGAGCACGTACTCGGATGGAAGCCGGTCTTGTCGATCAGGATGATC
TGGACGAAGAGCATCAGGGGCTCGCGCCAGCCGAACTGTTCGCCAGGCTCAAGGCGCGCATGCCCGACGG
CGAGGATCTCGTCGTGACCCATGGCGATGCCTGCTTGCCGAATATCATGGTGGAAAATGGCCGCTTTTCT
GGATTCATCGACTGTGGCCGGCTGGGTGTGGCGGACCGCTATCAGGACATAGCGTTGGCTACCCGTGATA
TTGCTGAAGAGCTTGGCGGCGAATGGGCTGACCGCTTCCTCGTGCTTTACGGTATCGCCGCTCCCGATTC
GCAGCGCATCGCCTTCTATCGCCTTCTTGACGAGTTCTTCTGAGCGGGACTCTGGGGTTCGAAATGACCG
ACCAAGCGACGCCCAACCTGCCATCACGAGATTTCGATTCCACCGCCGCCTTCTATGAAAGGTTGGGCTT
CGGAATCGTTTTCCGGGACGCCGGCTGGATGATCCTCCAGCGCGGGGATCTCATGCTGGAGTTCTTCGCC
CACCCCAACTTGTTTATTGCAGCTTATAATGGTTACAAATAAAGCAATAGCATCACAAATTTCACAAATA
AAGCATTTTTTTCACTGCATTCTAGTTGTGGTTTGTCCAAACTCATCAATGTATCTTATCATGTCTGTAT
ACCGTCGACCTCTAGCTAGAGCTTGGCGTAATCATGGTCATAGCTGTTTCCTGTGTGAAATTGTTATCCG
CTCACAATTCCACACAACATACGAGCCGGAAGCATAAAGTGTAAAGCCTGGGGTGCCTAATGAGTGAGCT
AACTCACATTAATTGCGTTGCGCTCACTGCCCGCTTTCCAGTCGGGAAACCTGTCGTGCCAGCTGCATTA
ATGAATCGGCCAACGCGCGGGGAGAGGCGGTTTGCGTATTGGGCGCTCTTCCGCTTCCTCGCTCACTGAC
TCGCTGCGCTCGGTCGTTCGGCTGCGGCGAGCGGTATCAGCTCACTCAAAGGCGGTAATACGGTTATCCA
CAGAATCAGGGGATAACGCAGGAAAGAACATGTGAGCAAAAGGCCAGCAAAAGGCCAGGAACCGTAAAAA
GGCCGCGTTGCTGGCGTTTTTCCATAGGCTCCGCCCCCCTGACGAGCATCACAAAAATCGACGCTCAAGT
CAGAGGTGGCGAAACCCGACAGGACTATAAAGATACCAGGCGTTTCCCCCTGGAAGCTCCCTCGTGCGCT
CTCCTGTTCCGACCCTGCCGCTTACCGGATACCTGTCCGCCTTTCTCCCTTCGGGAAGCGTGGCGCTTTC
TCATAGCTCACGCTGTAGGTATCTCAGTTCGGTGTAGGTCGTTCGCTCCAAGCTGGGCTGTGTGCACGAA
CCCCCCGTTCAGCCCGACCGCTGCGCCTTATCCGGTAACTATCGTCTTGAGTCCAACCCGGTAAGACACG
ACTTATCGCCACTGGCAGCAGCCACTGGTAACAGGATTAGCAGAGCGAGGTATGTAGGCGGTGCTACAGA
GTTCTTGAAGTGGTGGCCTAACTACGGCTACACTAGAAGAACAGTATTTGGTATCTGCGCTCTGCTGAAG
CCAGTTACCTTCGGAAAAAGAGTTGGTAGCTCTTGATCCGGCAAACAAACCACCGCTGGTAGCGGTGGTT
TTTTTGTTTGCAAGCAGCAGATTACGCGCAGAAAAAAAGGATCTCAAGAAGATCCTTTGATCTTTTCTAC
GGGGTCTGACGCTCAGTGGAACGAAAACTCACGTTAAGGGATTTTGGTCATGAGATTATCAAAAAGGATC
TTCACCTAGATCCTTTTAAATTAAAAATGAAGTTTTAAATCAATCTAAAGTATATATGAGTAAACTTGGT
CTGACAGTTACCAATGCTTAATCAGTGAGGCACCTATCTCAGCGATCTGTCTATTTCGTTCATCCATAGT
TGCCTGACTCCCCGTCGTGTAGATAACTACGATACGGGAGGGCTTACCATCTGGCCCCAGTGCTGCAATG
ATACCGCGAGACCCACGCTCACCGGCTCCAGATTTATCAGCAATAAACCAGCCAGCCGGAAGGGCCGAGC
GCAGAAGTGGTCCTGCAACTTTATCCGCCTCCATCCAGTCTATTAATTGTTGCCGGGAAGCTAGAGTAAG
TAGTTCGCCAGTTAATAGTTTGCGCAACGTTGTTGCCATTGCTACAGGCATCGTGGTGTCACGCTCGTCG
TTTGGTATGGCTTCATTCAGCTCCGGTTCCCAACGATCAAGGCGAGTTACATGATCCCCCATGTTGTGCA
AAAAAGCGGTTAGCTCCTTCGGTCCTCCGATCGTTGTCAGAAGTAAGTTGGCCGCAGTGTTATCACTCAT
GGTTATGGCAGCACTGCATAATTCTCTTACTGTCATGCCATCCGTAAGATGCTTTTCTGTGACTGGTGAG
TACTCAACCAAGTCATTCTGAGAATAGTGTATGCGGCGACCGAGTTGCTCTTGCCCGGCGTCAATACGGG
ATAATACCGCGCCACATAGCAGAACTTTAAAAGTGCTCATCATTGGAAAACGTTCTTCGGGGCGAAAACT
CTCAAGGATCTTACCGCTGTTGAGATCCAGTTCGATGTAACCCACTCGTGCACCCAACTGATCTTCAGCA
TCTTTTACTTTCACCAGCGTTTCTGGGTGAGCAAAAACAGGAAGGCAAAATGCCGCAAAAAAGGGAATAA
GGGCGACACGGAAATGTTGAATACTCATACTCTTCCTTTTTCAATATTATTGAAGCATTTATCAGGGTTA
TTGTCTCATGAGCGGATACATATTTGAATGTATTTAGAAAAATAAACAAATAGGGGTTCCGCGCACATTT
CCCCGAAAAGTGCCACCTGACGTC
Features (pLannotate 1.2.2; 20 found; start..end, strand, type, name):
     28..80      -  misc_feature   bom (fragment): basis of mobility region from pBR322
    235..614     +  enhancer       CMV enhancer: human cytomegalovirus immediate early enhancer
    615..818     +  promoter       CMV promoter: human cytomegalovirus (CMV) immediate early promoter
    814..847     +  LTR            5' LTR (truncated) (fragment): truncated 5' long terminal repeat (LTR) from HIV-1
    863..881     +  promoter       T7 promoter: promoter for bacteriophage T7 RNA polymerase
    920..5752    +  CDS            VCL: VINC_CHICK - Also known as VINC1. Experimental evidence at protein level: Swiss-Prot protein existence level 1. Actin filament (F-actin)-binding protein involved in cell- matrix adhesion and cell-cell adhesion. Regulates cell-surface E- cadherin expression and potentiates mechanosensing by the E-cadherin complex. May also play important roles in cell morphology and locomotion. From Gallus gallus (Chicken).
   5832..6056    +  polyA_signal   bGH poly(A) signal: bovine growth hormone polyadenylation signal
   6060..6081    +  promoter       SV40 promoter (fragment): SV40 enhancer and early promoter
   6102..6530    +  rep_origin     f1 ori (sequence partly withheld): f1 bacteriophage origin of replication; arrow indicates direction of (+) strand synthesis
   6544..6873    +  promoter       SV40 promoter: SV40 enhancer and early promoter
   6940..7731    +  CDS            neo: KKA2_KLEPN - Also known as kan, nptII. Experimental evidence at protein level: Swiss-Prot protein existence level 1. Resistance to kanamycin, neomycin, paromomycin, ribostamycin, butirosin and gentamicin B. From Klebsiella pneumoniae.
   7755..7913    +  CDS            ble (fragment): BLE_KLEPN - Experimental evidence at protein level: Swiss-Prot protein existence level 1. Binding protein with a strong affinity to the bleomycin family of antibiotics. Binds to CL990; an antimitotic-antibiotic compound. From Klebsiella pneumoniae.
   7908..8029    +  polyA_signal   SV40 poly(A) signal: SV40 polyadenylation signal
   8102..8118    -  protein_bind   lac operator: The lac repressor binds to the lac operator to inhibit transcription in E. coli. This inhibition can be relieved by adding lactose or isopropyl-β-D-thiogalactopyranoside (IPTG). lac repressor encoded by lacI
   8126..8156    -  promoter       lac promoter: promoter for the E. coli lac operon
   8171..8192    -  protein_bind   CAP binding site: CAP binding activates transcription in the presence of cAMP. E. coli catabolite activator protein
   8205..8297    -  CDS            lacI (fragment): lac repressor; lacI; The lac repressor binds to the lac operator to inhibit transcription in E. coli. This inhibition can be relieved by adding lactose or isopropyl-β-D-thiogalactopyranoside (IPTG).
   8480..9068    -  rep_origin     ori: high-copy-number ColE1/pMB1/pBR322/pUC origin of replication
   9239..10099   -  CDS            AmpR: β-lactamase; bla; confers resistance to ampicillin, carbenicillin, and related antibiotics
  10100..10204   -  promoter       AmpR promoter: bla
