[The description below was written by a language model from this plasmid's Addgene catalogue record and pLannotate feature annotations shown in this document.]
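Description:
Vinculin-Clover-CC-S1-mRuby2 is a mammalian expression plasmid built on the pcDNA3.1(+) backbone that encodes a genetically encoded FRET tension sensor based on vinculin. It is propagated in E. coli through a high-copy ColE1/pUC-type origin with ampicillin selection (AmpR under its own bla promoter). It also carries an f1 phage origin and residual lac promoter/operator sequences typical of this vector family. For selection in mammalian cells, the SV40 early promoter drives a neomycin phosphotransferase gene (G418 resistance), followed by an SV40 polyadenylation signal.

The payload is a synthetic open reading frame of roughly 4.8 kb, assembled by Gibson cloning. It is expressed from the CMV immediate-early enhancer/promoter and terminated by the bovine growth hormone polyadenylation signal. A T7 promoter lies just upstream of the coding sequence. The automated annotation labels the whole reading frame as chicken vinculin (VCL) and does not resolve the inserted module. According to the catalogue fields, that module consists of the green donor Clover (residues 1–228), an engineered coiled-coil element designated CC-S1, and the red acceptor mRuby2 lacking its first three residues. In sensors of this design, mechanical load across the protein opens the coiled-coil, separating the fluorophores and lowering FRET efficiency.

The stated purpose describes this plasmid as a coiled-coil S1 vinculin tension sensor and a "no vinculin force control". The record does not explain how the control differs structurally from the load-bearing sensor. It is presumably used as a reference in FRET imaging of focal adhesion tension in transfected cells.
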