Addgene plasmid #233237: Vinculin-Clover-CC-S1-mRuby2
Purpose: Vinculin FRET tension sensor with coiled-coil S1 domain no vinculin force control
Depositing lab: Khalid Salaita. Depositing organization: Emory University. Publication: Digital and Tunable Genetically Encoded Tension Sensors Based on Engineered Coiled-Coils. Liu S, Liu J, Foote A, Ogasawara H, Al Abdullatif S, Batista VS, Salaita K. Angew Chem Int Ed Engl. 2025 Jan 13:e202407359. doi: 10.1002/anie.202407359. PubMed 39805005.
Backbone
  Vector backbone: pcDNA3.1(+)
  Backbone size w/o insert (bp): 5402
  Vector type: Mammalian Expression
Growth in bacteria
  Bacterial resistance: Ampicillin, 100 μg/mL
  Growth temperature: 30°C
  Growth strain: DH5alpha
  Copy number: High Copy
Gene/Insert
  Gene/Insert name: Vinculin-Clover-CC-S1-mRuby2
  Species: Synthetic
  Insert size (bp): 4824
  Mutation: Residues 1-228 of Clover, residues 1-3 deleted from mRuby2
  Promoter: CMV
  Cloning method: Gibson Cloning
  Sequencing primers: 5′ T18; 3′ BGH
Terms and licenses: Academic/Nonprofit Terms; Industry Terms: Not Available to Industry
How to cite: Vinculin-Clover-CC-S1-mRuby2 was a gift from Khalid Salaita (Addgene plasmid # 233237 ; http://n2t.net/addgene:233237 ; RRID:Addgene_233237)
